>Addgene plasmid #75910 | ILK gRNA (BRDN0001146314) | addgene full sequence | sequence record 184808 | Addgene Assembled Sequence
CCCGGGTGCAAAGATGGATAAAGTTTTAAACAGAGAGGAATCTTTGCAGCTAATGGACCTTCTAGGTCTT
GAAAGGAGTGGGAATTGGCTCCGGTGCCCGTCAGTGGGCAGAGCGCACATCGCCCACAGTCCCCGAGAAG
TTGGGGGGAGGGGTCGGCAATTGATCCGGTGCCTAGAGAAGGTGGCGCGGGGTAAACTGGGAAAGTGATG
TCGTGTACTGGCTCCGCCTTTTTCCCGAGGGTGGGGGAGAACCGTATATAAGTGCAGTAGTCGCCGTGAA
CGTTCTTTTTCGCAACGGGTTTGCCGCCAGAACACAGGTAAGTGCCGTGTGTGGTTCCCGCGGGCCTGGC
CTCTTTACGGGTTATGGCCCTTGCGTGCCTTGAATTACTTCCACCTGGCTGCAGTACGTGATTCTTGATC
CCGAGCTTCGGGTTGGAAGTGGGTGGGAGAGTTCGAGGCCTTGCGCTTAAGGAGCCCCTTCGCCTCGTGC
TTGAGTTGAGGCCTGGCCTGGGCGCTGGGGCCGCCGCGTGCGAATCTGGTGGCACCTTCGCGCCTGTCTC
GCTGCTTTCGATAAGTCTCTAGCCATTTAAAATTTTTGATGACCTGCTGCGACGCTTTTTTTCTGGCAAG
ATAGTCTTGTAAATGCGGGCCAAGATCTGCACACTGGTATTTCGGTTTTTGGGGCCGCGGGCGGCGACGG
GGCCCGTGCGTCCCAGCGCACATGTTCGGCGAGGCGGGGCCTGCGAGCGCGGCCACCGAGAATCGGACGG
GGGTAGTCTCAAGCTGGCCGGCCTGCTCTGGTGCCTGGCCTCGCGCCGCCGTGTATCGCCCCGCCCTGGG
CGGCAAGGCTGGCCCGGTCGGCACCAGTTGCGTGAGCGGAAAGATGGCCGCTTCCCGGCCCTGCTGCAGG
GAGCTCAAAATGGAGGACGCGGCGCTCGGGAGAGCGGGCGGGTGAGTCACCCACACAAAGGAAAAGGGCC
TTTCCGTCCTCAGCCGTCGCTTCATGTGACTCCACGGAGTACCGGGCGCCGTCCAGGCACCTCGATTAGT
TCTCGAGCTTTTGGAGTACGTCGTCTTTAGGTTGGGGGGAGGGGTTTTATGCGATGGAGTTTCCCCACAC
TGAGTGGGTGGAGACTGAAGTTAGGCCAGCTTGGCACTTGATGTAATTCTCCTTGGAATTTGCCCTTTTT
GAGTTTGGATCTTGGTTCATTCTCAAGCCTCAGACAGTGGTTCAAAGTTTTTTTCTTCCATTTCAGGTGT
CGTGACGTACGGCCACCATGACCGAGTACAAGCCCACGGTGCGCCTCGCCACCCGCGACGACGTCCCCAG
GGCCGTACGCACCCTCGCCGCCGCGTTCGCCGACTACCCCGCCACGCGCCACACCGTCGATCCGGACCGC
CACATCGAGCGGGTCACCGAGCTGCAAGAACTCTTCCTCACGCGCGTCGGGCTCGACATCGGCAAGGTGT
GGGTCGCGGACGACGGCGCCGCCGTGGCGGTCTGGACCACGCCGGAGAGCGTCGAAGCGGGGGCGGTGTT
CGCCGAGATCGGCCCGCGCATGGCCGAGTTGAGCGGTTCCCGGCTGGCCGCGCAGCAACAGATGGAAGGC
CTCCTGGCGCCGCACCGGCCCAAGGAGCCCGCGTGGTTCCTGGCCACCGTCGGAGTCTCGCCCGACCACC
AGGGCAAGGGTCTGGGCAGCGCCGTCGTGCTCCCCGGAGTGGAGGCGGCCGAGCGCGCCGGGGTGCCCGC
CTTCCTGGAGACCTCCGCGCCCCGCAACCTCCCCTTCTACGAGCGGCTCGGCTTCACCGTCACCGCCGAC
GTCGAGGTGCCCGAAGGACCGCGCACCTGGTGCATGACCCGCAAGCCCGGTGCCTGAACGCGTTAAGTCG
ACAATCAACCTCTGGATTACAAAATTTGTGAAAGATTGACTGGTATTCTTAACTATGTTGCTCCTTTTAC
GCTATGTGGATACGCTGCTTTAATGCCTTTGTATCATGCTATTGCTTCCCGTATGGCTTTCATTTTCTCC
TCCTTGTATAAATCCTGGTTGCTGTCTCTTTATGAGGAGTTGTGGCCCGTTGTCAGGCAACGTGGCGTGG
TGTGCACTGTGTTTGCTGACGCAACCCCCACTGGTTGGGGCATTGCCACCACCTGTCAGCTCCTTTCCGG
GACTTTCGCTTTCCCCCTCCCTATTGCCACGGCGGAACTCATCGCCGCCTGCCTTGCCCGCTGCTGGACA
GGGGCTCGGCTGTTGGGCACTGACAATTCCGTGGTGTTGTCGGGGAAATCATCGTCCTTTCCTTGGCTGC
TCGCCTGTGTTGCCACCTGGATTCTGCGCGGGACGTCCTTCTGCTACGTCCCTTCGGCCCTCAATCCAGC
GGACCTTCCTTCCCGCGGCCTGCTGCCGGCTCTGCGGCCTCTTCCGCGTCTTCGCCTTCGCCCTCAGACG
AGTCGGATCTCCCTTTGGGCCGCCTCCCCGCGTCGACTTTAAGACCAATGACTTACAAGGCAGCTGTAGA
TCTTAGCCACTTTTTAAAAGAAAAGGGGGGACTGGAAGGGCTAATTCACTCCCAACGAAGACAAGATCTG
CTTTTTGCTTGTACTGGGTCTCTCTGGTTAGACCAGATCTGAGCCTGGGAGCTCTCTGGCTAACTAGGGA
ACCCACTGCTTAAGCCTCAATAAAGCTTGCCTTGAGTGCTTCAAGTAGTGTGTGCCCGTCTGTTGTGTGA
CTCTGGTAACTAGAGATCCCTCAGACCCTTTTAGTCAGTGTGGAAAATCTCTAGCAGTACGTATAGTAGT
TCATGTCATCTTATTATTCAGTATTTATAACTTGCAAAGAAATGAATATCAGAGAGTGAGAGGAACTTGT
TTATTGCAGCTTATAATGGTTACAAATAAAGCAATAGCATCACAAATTTCACAAATAAAGCATTTTTTTC
ACTGCATTCTAGTTGTGGTTTGTCCAAACTCATCAATGTATCTTATCATGTCTGGCTCTAGCTATCCCGC
CCCTAACTCCGCCCATCCCGCCCCTAACTCCGCCCAGTTCCGCCCATTCTCCGCCCCATGGCTGACTAAT
TTTTTTTATTTATGCAGAGGCCGAGGCCGCCTCGGCCTCTGAGCTATTCCAGAAGTAGTGAGGAGGCTTT
TTTGGAGGCCTAGGGACGTACCCAATTCGCCCTATAGTGAGTCGTATTACGCGCGCTCACTGGCCGTCGT
TTTACAACGTCGTGACTGGGAAAACCCTGGCGTTACCCAACTTAATCGCCTTGCAGCACATCCCCCTTTC
GCCAGCTGGCGTAATAGCGAAGAGGCCCGCACCGATCGCCCTTCCCAACAGTTGCGCAGCCTGAATGGCG
AATGGG
[124 nt withheld, positions 3367-3490]
C
[91 nt withheld, positions 3492-3582]
A
[49 nt withheld, positions 3584-3632]
CCTTTGACGTTGGAGTCCACGTTCTTT
[37 nt withheld, positions 3660-3696]
ACCCTATCTCGGTCTATTCTTTTGATTTATAAGGGATTTTGCCGATTTCGGCCTATTGGTTAAAAAATGA
GCTGATTTAACAAAAATTTAACGCGAATTTTAACAAAATATTAACGCTTACAATTTAGGTGGCACTTTTC
GGGGAAATGTGCGCGGAACCCCTATTTGTTTATTTTTCTAAATACATTCAAATATGTATCCGCTCATGAG
ACAATAACCCTGATAAATGCTTCAATAATATTGAAAAAGGAAGAGTATGAGTATTCAACATTTCCGTGTC
GCCCTTATTCCCTTTTTTGCGGCATTTTGCCTTCCTGTTTTTGCTCACCCAGAAACGCTGGTGAAAGTAA
AAGATGCTGAAGATCAGTTGGGTGCACGAGTGGGTTACATCGAACTGGATCTCAACAGCGGTAAGATCCT
TGAGAGTTTTCGCCCCGAAGAACGTTTTCCAATGATGAGCACTTTTAAAGTTCTGCTATGTGGCGCGGTA
TTATCCCGTATTGACGCCGGGCAAGAGCAACTCGGTCGCCGCATACACTATTCTCAGAATGACTTGGTTG
AGTACTCACCAGTCACAGAAAAGCATCTTACGGATGGCATGACAGTAAGAGAATTATGCAGTGCTGCCAT
AACCATGAGTGATAACACTGCGGCCAACTTACTTCTGACAACGATCGGAGGACCGAAGGAGCTAACCGCT
TTTTTGCACAACATGGGGGATCATGTAACTCGCCTTGATCGTTGGGAACCGGAGCTGAATGAAGCCATAC
CAAACGACGAGCGTGACACCACGATGCCTGTAGCAATGGCAACAACGTTGCGCAAACTATTAACTGGCGA
ACTACTTACTCTAGCTTCCCGGCAACAATTAATAGACTGGATGGAGGCGGATAAAGTTGCAGGACCACTT
CTGCGCTCGGCCCTTCCGGCTGGCTGGTTTATTGCTGATAAATCTGGAGCCGGTGAGCGTGGGTCTCGCG
GTATCATTGCAGCACTGGGGCCAGATGGTAAGCCCTCCCGTATCGTAGTTATCTACACGACGGGGAGTCA
GGCAACTATGGATGAACGAAATAGACAGATCGCTGAGATAGGTGCCTCACTGATTAAGCATTGGTAACTG
TCAGACCAAGTTTACTCATATATACTTTAGATTGATTTAAAACTTCATTTTTAATTTAAAAGGATCTAGG
TGAAGATCCTTTTTGATAATCTCATGACCAAAATCCCTTAACGTGAGTTTTCGTTCCACTGAGCGTCAGA
CCCCGTAGAAAAGATCAAAGGATCTTCTTGAGATCCTTTTTTTCTGCGCGTAATCTGCTGCTTGCAAACA
AAAAAACCACCGCTACCAGCGGTGGTTTGTTTGCCGGATCAAGAGCTACCAACTCTTTTTCCGAAGGTAA
CTGGCTTCAGCAGAGCGCAGATACCAAATACTGTTCTTCTAGTGTAGCCGTAGTTAGGCCACCACTTCAA
GAACTCTGTAGCACCGCCTACATACCTCGCTCTGCTAATCCTGTTACCAGTGGCTGCTGCCAGTGGCGAT
AAGTCGTGTCTTACCGGGTTGGACTCAAGACGATAGTTACCGGATAAGGCGCAGCGGTCGGGCTGAACGG
GGGGTTCGTGCACACAGCCCAGCTTGGAGCGAACGACCTACACCGAACTGAGATACCTACAGCGTGAGCT
ATGAGAAAGCGCCACGCTTCCCGAAGGGAGAAAGGCGGACAGGTATCCGGTAAGCGGCAGGGTCGGAACA
GGAGAGCGCACGAGGGAGCTTCCAGGGGGAAACGCCTGGTATCTTTATAGTCCTGTCGGGTTTCGCCACC
TCTGACTTGAGCGTCGATTTTTGTGATGCTCGTCAGGGGGGCGGAGCCTATGGAAAAACGCCAGCAACGC
GGCCTTTTTACGGTTCCTGGCCTTTTGCTGGCCTTTTGCTCACATGTTCTTTCCTGCGTTATCCCCTGAT
TCTGTGGATAACCGTATTACCGCCTTTGAGTGAGCTGATACCGCTCGCCGCAGCCGAACGACCGAGCGCA
GCGAGTCAGTGAGCGAGGAAGCGGAAGAGCGCCCAATACGCAAACCGCCTCTCCCCGCGCGTTGGCCGAT
TCATTAATGCAGCTGGCACGACAGGTTTCCCGACTGGAAAGCGGGCAGTGAGCGCAACGCAATTAATGTG
AGTTAGCTCACTCATTAGGCACCCCAGGCTTTACACTTTATGCTTCCGGCTCGTATGTTGTGTGGAATTG
TGAGCGGATAACAATTTCACACAGGAAACAGCTATGACCATGATTACGCCAAGCGCGCAATTAACCCTCA
CTAAAGGGAACAAAAGCTGGAGCTGCAAGCTTAATGTAGTCTTATGCAATACTCTTGTAGTCTTGCAACA
TGGTAACGATGAGTTAGCAACATGCCTTACAAGGAGAGAAAAAGCACCGTGCATGCCGATTGGTGGAAGT
AAGGTGGTACGATCGTGCCTTATTAGGAAGGCAACAGACGGGTCTGACATGGATTGGACGAACCACTGAA
TTGCCGCATTGCAGAGATATTGTATTTAAGTGCCTAGCTCGATACATAAACGGGTCTCTCTGGTTAGACC
AGATCTGAGCCTGGGAGCTCTCTGGCTAACTAGGGAACCCACTGCTTAAGCCTCAATAAAGCTTGCCTTG
AGTGCTTCAAGTAGTGTGTGCCCGTCTGTTGTGTGACTCTGGTAACTAGAGATCCCTCAGACCCTTTTAG
TCAGTGTGGAAAATCTCTAGCAGTGGCGCCCGAACAGGGACTTGAAAGCGAAAGGGAAACCAGAGGAGCT
CTCTCGACGCAGGACTCGGCTTGCTGAAGCGCGCACGGCAAGAGGCGAGGGGCGGCGACTGGTGAGTACG
CCAAAAATTTTGACTAGCGGAGGCTAGAAGGAGAGAGATGGGTGCGAGAGCGTCAGTATTAAGCGGGGGA
GAATTAGATCGCGATGGGAAAAAATTCGGTTAAGGCCAGGGGGAAAGAAAAAATATAAATTAAAACATAT
AGTATGGGCAAGCAGGGAGCTAGAACGATTCGCAGTTAATCCTGGCCTGTTAGAAACATCAGAAGGCTGT
AGACAAATACTGGGACAGCTACAACCATCCCTTCAGACAGGATCAGAAGAACTTAGATCATTATATAATA
CAGTAGCAACCCTCTATTGTGTGCATCAAAGGATAGAGATAAAAGACACCAAGGAAGCTTTAGACAAGAT
AGAGGAAGAGCAAAACAAAAGTAAGACCACCGCACAGCAAGCGGCCGCTGATCTTCAGACCTGGAGGAGG
AGATATGAGGGACAATTGGAGAAGTGAATTATATAAATATAAAGTAGTAAAAATTGAACCATTAGGAGTA
GCACCCACCAAGGCAAAGAGAAGAGTGGTGCAGAGAGAAAAAAGAGCAGTGGGAATAGGAGCTTTGTTCC
TTGGGTTCTTGGGAGCAGCAGGAAGCACTATGGGCGCAGCGTCAATGACGCTGACGGTACAGGCCAGACA
ATTATTGTCTGGTATAGTGCAGCAGCAGAACAATTTGCTGAGGGCTATTGAGGCGCAACAGCATCTGTTG
CAACTCACAGTCTGGGGCATCAAGCAGCTCCAGGCAAGAATCCTGGCTGTGGAAAGATACCTAAAGGATC
AACAGCTCCTGGGGATTTGGGGTTGCTCTGGAAAACTCATTTGCACCACTGCTGTGCCTTGGAATGCTAG
TTGGAGTAATAAATCTCTGGAACAGATTTGGAATCACACGACCTGGATGGAGTGGGACAGAGAAATTAAC
AATTACACAAGCTTAATACACTCCTTAATTGAAGAATCGCAAAACCAGCAAGAAAAGAATGAACAAGAAT
TATTGGAATTAGATAAATGGGCAAGTTTGTGGAATTGGTTTAACATAACAAATTGGCTGTGGTATATAAA
ATTATTCATAATGATAGTAGGAGGCTTGGTAGGTTTAAGAATAGTTTTTGCTGTACTTTCTATAGTGAAT
AGAGTTAGGCAGGGATATTCACCATTATCGTTTCAGACCCACCTCCCAACCCCGAGGGGACCCAGAGAGG
GCCTATTTCCCATGATTCCTTCATATTTGCATATACGATACAAGGCTGTTAGAGAGATAATTAGAATTAA
TTTGACTGTAAACACAAAGATATTAGTACAAAATACGTGACGTAGAAAGTAATAATTTCTTGGGTAGTTT
GCAGTTTTAAAATTATGTTTTAAAATGGACTATCATATGCTTACCGTAACTTGAAAGTATTTCGATTTCT
TGGCTTTATATATCTTGTGGAAAGGACGAAACACCGACATTGTAGAGGGATCCATAGTTTTAGAGCTAGA
AATAGCAAGTTAAAATAAGGCTAGTCCGTTATCAACTTGAAAAAGTGGCACCGAGTCGGTGCTTTTTTAA
GCTTGGCGTAACTAGATCTTGAGACAAATGGCAGTATTCATCCACAATTTTAAAAGAAAAGGGGGGATTG
GGGGGTACAGTGCAGGGGAAAGAATAGTAGACATAATAGCAACAGACATACAAACTAAAGAATTACAAAA
ACAAATTACAAAAATTCAAAATTTTCGGGTTTATTACAGGGACAGCAGAGATCCACTTTGGCGCCGGCTC
GAGGGGG
Features (pLannotate 1.2.2; 29 found; start..end, strand, type, name):
     14..80      +  CDS            small t antigen (fragment): SV40 (simian virus 40) small t antigen
    106..317     +  promoter       EF-1α core promoter: core promoter for human elongation factor EF-1α
    318..1256    +  intron         EF-1α intron A: intron upstream of the start codon of human EF-1α
   1278..1877    +  CDS            PuroR (fragment): puromycin N-acetyltransferase; pac from Streptomyces; confers resistance to puromycin
   1893..2481    +  misc_feature   WPRE: woodchuck hepatitis virus posttranscriptional regulatory element
   2532..2551    +  misc_feature   cPPT/CTS (fragment): central polypurine tract and central termination sequence of HIV-1
   2553..2786    +  LTR            3' LTR (ΔU3): self-inactivating 3' long terminal repeat (LTR) from HIV-1
   2864..2985    +  polyA_signal   SV40 poly(A) signal: SV40 polyadenylation signal
   3025..3160    +  rep_origin     SV40 ori: SV40 origin of replication
   3181..3199    -  promoter       T7 promoter: promoter for bacteriophage T7 RNA polymerase
   3207..3362    +  CDS            lacZα (fragment): LacZα fragment of β-galactosidase; lacZ fragment
   3367..3795    +  rep_origin     f1 ori (sequence partly withheld): f1 bacteriophage origin of replication; arrow indicates direction of (+) strand synthesis
   3848..3952    +  promoter       AmpR promoter: bla
   3953..4813    +  CDS            AmpR: β-lactamase; bla; confers resistance to ampicillin, carbenicillin, and related antibiotics
   4984..5572    +  rep_origin     ori: high-copy-number ColE1/pMB1/pBR322/pUC origin of replication
   5755..5847    +  CDS            lacI (fragment): lac repressor; lacI; The lac repressor binds to the lac operator to inhibit transcription in E. coli. This inhibition can be relieved by adding lactose or isopropyl-β-D-thiogalactopyranoside (IPTG).
   5860..5881    +  protein_bind   CAP binding site: CAP binding activates transcription in the presence of cAMP. E. coli catabolite activator protein
   5896..5926    +  promoter       lac promoter: promoter for the E. coli lac operon
   5934..5950    +  protein_bind   lac operator: The lac repressor binds to the lac operator to inhibit transcription in E. coli. This inhibition can be relieved by adding lactose or isopropyl-β-D-thiogalactopyranoside (IPTG). lac repressor encoded by lacI
   5995..6013    +  promoter       T3 promoter: promoter for bacteriophage T3 RNA polymerase
   6041..6267    +  promoter       RSV promoter: Rous sarcoma virus enhancer/promoter
   6268..6448    +  LTR            5' LTR (truncated): truncated 5' long terminal repeat (LTR) from HIV-1
   6495..6620    +  misc_feature   HIV-1 Ψ: packaging signal of human immunodeficiency virus type 1
   6604..6967    +  CDS            HIV-1 gag (fragment): gag protein from human immunodeficiency virus 1; gag
   7113..7346    +  misc_feature   RRE: The Rev response element (RRE) of HIV-1 allows for Rev-dependent mRNA export from the nucleus to the cytoplasm.
   7723..7749    +  CDS            Rev (fragment): human immunodeficiency virus 1 (HIV-1) Rev protein; rev; enhances nuclear export of unspliced and incompletely spliced viral mRNAs
   7753..7993    +  promoter       U6 promoter: RNA polymerase III promoter for human U6 snRNA
   8023..8098    +  misc_RNA       gRNA scaffold: guide RNA scaffold for the Streptococcus pyogenes CRISPR/Cas9 system
   8154..8271    +  misc_feature   cPPT/CTS: central polypurine tract and central termination sequence of HIV-1
