[The description below was written by a language model from this plasmid's Addgene catalogue record and pLannotate feature annotations shown in this document.]
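Description:
ILK gRNA (BRDN0001146314) is a third-generation lentiviral guide RNA plasmid built on the lentiGuide-Puro backbone and designed to target the human integrin-linked kinase gene, ILK, for CRISPR-Cas9 editing. In bacteria it is maintained at high copy from a ColE1/pUC-type origin and selected through the β-lactamase (AmpR) cassette. The backbone also carries an f1 origin, an SV40 origin and poly(A) signal, and remnants of lac and T7/T3 promoter elements from the parental cloning vector.

The lentiviral transfer unit begins with an RSV promoter fused to a truncated HIV-1 5' LTR, which makes genomic RNA production Tat-independent. This is followed by the Ψ packaging signal with a partial gag sequence and the Rev response element, and the unit ends in a self-inactivating ΔU3 3' LTR. Within it, a human U6 RNA polymerase III promoter drives a 20-nucleotide ILK-specific spacer joined to the Streptococcus pyogenes gRNA scaffold. Downstream lies a cPPT/CTS element, which aids nuclear import of the viral genome. A separate EF-1α promoter with its intron A then expresses puromycin N-acetyltransferase for selecting transduced mammalian cells, and a WPRE enhances transcript expression. According to the depositor, the guide was designed against several ILK RefSeq transcript variants.

The plasmid does not encode Cas9, so it is meant to be used alongside a separate Cas9 vector such as lentiCas9-Blast or in cells that already express Cas9. It is an individual clone belonging to a human kinome gRNA collection and is suited to ILK knockout and loss-of-function studies in human cells. The record does not state the cloning method.
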