Addgene plasmid #75910: ILK gRNA (BRDN0001146314)
Purpose: 3rd generation lentiviral gRNA plasmid targeting human ILK
Depositing lab: John Doench & David Root. Depositing organization: Broad Institute. Publication: Optimized sgRNA design to maximize activity and minimize off-target effects of CRISPR-Cas9. Doench JG, Fusi N, Sullender M, Hegde M, Vaimberg EW, Donovan KF, Smith I, Tothova Z, Wilen C, Orchard R, Virgin HW, Listgarten J, Root DE. Nat Biotechnol. 2016 Jan 18. doi: 10.1038/nbt.3437. PubMed 26780180.
Backbone
  Vector backbone: lentiGuide-Puro
  Backbone manufacturer: Zhang Lab (Addgene plasmid # 52963)
  Vector type: Mammalian Expression, Lentiviral, CRISPR
  Selectable markers: Puromycin
Growth in bacteria
  Bacterial resistance: Ampicillin, 100 μg/mL
  Growth temperature: 37°C
  Growth strain: DH5alpha
  Copy number: High Copy
Gene/Insert
  Gene/Insert name: ILK (alt names: ILK; NM_001014794.2)
  gRNA/shRNA sequence: ACATTGTAGAGGGATCCATA
  Species: H. sapiens (human)
  Entrez Gene: ILK (a.k.a. HEL-S-28, ILK-1, ILK-2, P59, p59ILK)
  Promoter: hU6
  Cloning method: Unknown
  Sequencing primers: 5′ U6-F; 3′ pS2-R
Terms and licenses: Academic/Nonprofit Terms; Industry Terms: Not Available to Industry
Depositor comments: The gRNA was designed to target the following Genbank reference sequence(s): NM_001014794.2,NM_001014795.2,NM_001278441.1,NM_001278442.1,NM_004517.3. Note that this plasmid does NOT contain Cas9. It should be used in conjunction with lentiCas9-Blast (Addgene #52962) or otherwise with cell lines already expressing Cas9. Browse the full kinome gRNA library at http://www.addgene.org/pooled-library/broadgpp-human-kinome/ or visit http://www.broadinstitute.org/rnai/public/ for detailed protocols and information.
How to cite: ILK gRNA (BRDN0001146314) was a gift from John Doench & David Root (Addgene plasmid # 75910 ; http://n2t.net/addgene:75910 ; RRID:Addgene_75910)
