>Addgene plasmid #75910 | ILK gRNA (BRDN0001146314) | depositor partial sequence | sequence record 143370 | Target Sequence
ACATTGTAGAGGGATCCATA
