>Addgene plasmid #75910 | ILK gRNA (BRDN0001146314) | addgene partial sequence | sequence record 184807 | hU6-F
GTGACGTAGAAAGTAATAATTTCTTGGGTAGTTTGCAGTTTTAAAATTATGTTTTAAAATGGACTATCAT
ATGCTTACCGTAACTTGAAAGTATTTCGATTTCTTGGCTTTATATATCTTGTGGAAAGGACGAAACACCG
ACATTGTAGAGGGATCCATAGTTTTAGAGCTAGAAATAGCAAGTTAAAATAAGGCTAGTCCGTTATCAAC
TTGAAAAAGTGGCACCGAGTCGGTGCTTTTTTAAGCTTGGCGTAACTAGATCTTGAGACAAATGGCAGTA
TTCATCCACAATTTTAAAAGAAAAGGGGGGATTGGGGGGTACAGTGCAGGGGAAAGAATAGTAGACATAA
TAGCAACAGACATACAAACTAAAGAATTACAAAAACAAATTACAAAAATTCAAAATTTTCGGGTTTATTA
CAGGGACAGCAGAGATCCACTTTGGCGCCGGCTCGAGGGGGCCCGGGTGCAAAGATGGATAAAGTTTTAA
ACAGAGAGGAATCTTTGCAGCTAATGGACCTTCTAGGTCTTGAAAGGAGTGGGAATTGGCTCCGGTGCCC
GTCAGTGGGC
